Addgene plasmid #148804: pT7-EGFP-HsHelz_1051-1942_AG
Purpose: Mammalian Expression of HsHelz_1051-1942
Depositing lab: Elisa Izaurralde. Depositing organization: Max Planck Institute for Developmental Biology. Publication: HELZ directly interacts with CCR4-NOT and causes decay of bound mRNAs. Hanet A, Rasch F, Weber R, Ruscica V, Fauser M, Raisch T, Kuzuoglu-Ozturk D, Chang CT, Bhandari D, Igreja C, Wohlbold L. Life Sci Alliance. 2019 Sep 30;2(5). pii: 2/5/e201900405. doi: 10.26508/lsa.201900405. Print 2019 Oct. PubMed 31570513.
Backbone
  Vector backbone: Unknown
  Vector type: Mammalian Expression
Growth in bacteria
  Bacterial resistance: Kanamycin, 50 μg/mL
  Growth temperature: 37°C
  Growth strain: DH5alpha
  Copy number: High Copy
Gene/Insert
  Gene/Insert name: HsHelz_1051-1942
  Species: H. sapiens (human)
  Entrez Gene: HELZ (a.k.a. DHRC, DRHC, HUMORF5)
  Cloning method: Unknown
Terms and licenses: Academic/Nonprofit Terms; Industry Terms: Not Available to Industry
Depositor comments: sequence according to the sequence of NCBI:NM_014877.3 or Uniprot.:P42694 Plasmids from this collection were made available to the research community and donated after the lab closed. Please note that the sequence provided by the depositing laboratory may be theoretical/predicted or based on Sanger sequencing results. There may be discrepancies between sequencing results obtained by Addgene and the depositor sequence. If an Addgene verified sequence is not available, please contact before placing your order to request that our lab fully sequence the plasmid.
How to cite: pT7-EGFP-HsHelz_1051-1942_AG was a gift from Elisa Izaurralde (Addgene plasmid # 148804 ; http://n2t.net/addgene:148804 ; RRID:Addgene_148804)
