[The description below was written by a language model from this plasmid's Addgene catalogue record and pLannotate feature annotations shown in this document.]
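Description:
pT7-EGFP-HsHelz_1051-1942_AG is a 7,447 nt mammalian expression plasmid that produces a C-terminal portion of the human putative RNA helicase HELZ (residues 1051–1942) fused to the C-terminus of EGFP. The catalogue lists the backbone as unknown. The annotated layout (CMV enhancer/promoter, EGFP upstream of the cloning region, SV40 poly(A), f1 ori, and a dual-promoter NeoR/KanR cassette) is typical of N-terminal EGFP fusion vectors. A T7 promoter lies between the CMV promoter and the EGFP start, so the same fusion could in principle also be transcribed by T7 RNA polymerase. The plasmid replicates in E. coli from a high-copy ColE1/pUC-type origin and is selected with kanamycin.

In transfected mammalian cells, the CMV immediate early enhancer and promoter drive transcription of the EGFP–HELZ fragment, which is terminated by the SV40 polyadenylation signal. The Tn5 aminoglycoside phosphotransferase gene sits behind both a bacterial (bla) promoter and the SV40 early promoter and is followed by the HSV TK poly(A) signal. It therefore confers kanamycin resistance in bacteria and can confer G418 resistance in mammalian cells. The short hits annotated as HIV-1 LTR, SV40 large T antigen, ble and bGH poly(A) are only fragments and are probably backbone remnants or incidental matches, not functional elements.

The associated publication examined the direct interaction of HELZ with the CCR4-NOT deadenylase complex and the decay of bound mRNAs. A GFP-tagged HELZ truncation like this one suits localization, pulldown or domain-mapping experiments in human cells, although the record states only mammalian expression as its purpose. The depositor notes that the insert follows the reference human HELZ sequence.
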