Features (pLannotate 1.2.2; 16 found; start..end, strand, type, name):
     61..364     +  enhancer       CMV enhancer: human cytomegalovirus immediate early enhancer
    365..568     +  promoter       CMV promoter: human cytomegalovirus (CMV) immediate early promoter
    564..597     +  LTR            5' LTR (truncated) (fragment): truncated 5' long terminal repeat (LTR) from HIV-1
    613..631     +  promoter       T7 promoter: promoter for bacteriophage T7 RNA polymerase
    665..1381    +  CDS            EGFP: EGFP is a basic (constitutively fluorescent) green fluorescent protein published in 1996, derived from Aequorea victoria. It is reported to be a rapidly-maturing weak dimer with moderate acid sensitivity.
   1394..4114    +  CDS            HELZ (fragment): HELZ_HUMAN - Also known as DRHC, KIAA0054. Experimental evidence at protein level: Swiss-Prot protein existence level 1. May act as a helicase that plays a role in RNA metabolism in multiple tissues and organs within the developing embryo. From Homo sapiens (Human).
   4128..4212    +  CDS            large T antigen (fragment): large T antigen from SV40 (simian virus 40)
   4235..4356    +  polyA_signal   SV40 poly(A) signal: SV40 polyadenylation signal
   4390..4818    -  rep_origin     f1 ori (sequence partly withheld): f1 bacteriophage origin of replication; arrow indicates direction of (+) strand synthesis
   4845..4949    +  promoter       AmpR promoter: bla
   4951..5308    +  promoter       SV40 promoter: SV40 enhancer and early promoter
   5343..6137    +  CDS            NeoR/KanR: aminoglycoside phosphotransferase from Tn5; aph(3')-II (or nptII); confers resistance to neomycin, kanamycin, and G418 (Geneticin®)
   6158..6310    +  CDS            ble (fragment): BLE_KLEPN - Experimental evidence at protein level: Swiss-Prot protein existence level 1. Binding protein with a strong affinity to the bleomycin family of antibiotics. Binds to CL990; an antimitotic-antibiotic compound. From Klebsiella pneumoniae.
   6369..6416    +  polyA_signal   HSV TK poly(A) signal: herpes simplex virus thymidine kinase polyadenylation signal (Cole and Stacy, 1985)
   6507..6523    -  polyA_signal   bGH poly(A) signal (fragment): bovine growth hormone polyadenylation signal
   6745..7333    +  rep_origin     ori: high-copy-number ColE1/pMB1/pBR322/pUC origin of replication
>Addgene plasmid #148804 | pT7-EGFP-HsHelz_1051-1942_AG | addgene full sequence | sequence record 357792 | Addgene NGS Result
TAGTTATTAATAGTAATCAATTACGGGGTCATTAGTTCATAGCCCATATATGGAGTTCCGCGTTACATAA
CTTACGGTAAATGGCCCGCCTGGCTGACCGCCCAACGACCCCCGCCCATTGACGTCAATAATGACGTATG
TTCCCATAGTAACGCCAATAGGGACTTTCCATTGACGTCAATGGGTGGAGTATTTACGGTAAACTGCCCA
CTTGGCAGTACATCAAGTGTATCATATGCCAAGTACGCCCCCTATTGACGTCAATGACGGTAAATGGCCC
GCCTGGCATTATGCCCAGTACATGACCTTATGGGACTTTCCTACTTGGCAGTACATCTACGTATTAGTCA
TCGCTATTACCATGGTGATGCGGTTTTGGCAGTACATCAATGGGCGTGGATAGCGGTTTGACTCACGGGG
ATTTCCAAGTCTCCACCCCATTGACGTCAATGGGAGTTTGTTTTGGCACCAAAATCAACGGGACTTTCCA
AAATGTCGTAACAACTCCGCCCCATTGACGCAAATGGGCGGTAGGCGTGTACGGTGGGAGGTCTATATAA
GCAGAGCTCTCTGGCTAACTAGAGAACCCACTGCTTACTGGCTTATCGAAATTAATACGACTCACTATAG
GGAGACCCAAGCTCTAGCGCTACCGGTCGCCACCATGGTGAGCAAGGGCGAGGAGCTGTTCACCGGGGTG
GTGCCCATCCTGGTCGAGCTGGACGGCGACGTAAACGGCCACAAGTTCAGCGTGTCCGGCGAGGGCGAGG
GCGATGCCACCTACGGCAAGCTGACCCTGAAGTTCATCTGCACCACCGGCAAGCTGCCCGTGCCCTGGCC
CACCCTCGTGACCACCCTGACCTACGGCGTGCAGTGCTTCAGCCGCTACCCCGACCACATGAAGCAGCAC
GACTTCTTCAAGTCCGCCATGCCCGAAGGCTACGTCCAGGAGCGCACCATCTTCTTCAAGGACGACGGCA
ACTACAAGACCCGCGCCGAGGTGAAGTTCGAGGGCGACACCCTGGTGAACCGCATCGAGCTGAAGGGCAT
CGACTTCAAGGAGGACGGCAACATCCTGGGGCACAAGCTGGAGTACAACTACAACAGCCACAACGTCTAT
ATCATGGCCGACAAGCAGAAGAACGGCATCAAGGTGAACTTCAAGATCCGCCACAACATCGAGGACGGCA
GCGTGCAGCTCGCCGACCACTACCAGCAGAACACCCCCATCGGCGACGGCCCCGTGCTGCTGCCCGACAA
CCACTACCTGAGCACCCAGTCCGCCCTGAGCAAAGACCCCAACGAGAAGCGCGATCACATGGTCCTGCTG
GAGTTCGTGACCGCCGCCGGGATCACTCTCGGCATGGACGAGCTGTACAAGTCCGGACTCAGATCTCGAG
CTCAAGCTTCGAATTCTGCAGTCGACGGTACCGCGGATCCCATTGCTCTGTGCTCTATTGGAAGATGCAG
GAAATTTTGGGAACGGTTTATTGCCCTGTGTCATGAAAACAGTAGCCTACATGGAATCACTTTTGAACAG
ATCAAAGCCCAGTTAGAGGCTTTAGAACTAAAGAAGACATATGTGTTGAATCCGCTGGCACCTGAATTTA
TCCCCCGGGCTCTAAGACTGCAGCATTCAGGAAGTACCAACAAACAGCAGCAATCACCACCCAAGGGGAA
AAGTCTTCATCATACCCAGAATGATCACTTCCAGAATGATGGAATTGTTCAGCCCAATCCTTCTGTACTT
ATTGGCAATCCTATTAGAGCATATACTCCTCCACCCCCTCTTGGACCTCACCCAAATTTGGGAAAATCTC
CAAGCCCTGTTCAAAGAATAGATCCTCACACTGGGACAAGTATTCTTTATGTACCTGCTGTCTATGGAGG
GAATGTAGTTATGTCGGTGCCTTTACCTGTACCATGGACAGGATACCAGGGTAGGTTTGCAGTTGATCCT
CGAATTATTACACATCAGGCAGCAATGGCCTATAACATGAACCTATTACAGACACATGGACGAGGATCTC
CTATTCCTTATGGCCTTGGACATCACCCACCTGTCACCATAGGCCAGCCACAAAATCAGCATCAGGAGAA
GGATCAACATGAGCAAAATCGAAATGGTAAAAGTGATACAAATAATTCCGGACCTGAAATTAATAAGATT
CGAACACCAGAGAAAAAGCCAACAGAACCAAAACAGGTTGATTTGGAATCAAATCCACAGAACAGAAGTC
CTGAATCACGTCCTAGTGTTGTTTATCCCAGTACCAAATTTCCTCGCAAAGATAATCTCAACCCAAGACA
CATAAATCTTCCCCTTCCTGCTCCCCACGCACAGTATGCAATCCCTAATCGCCACTTTCATCCCCTTCCC
CAGCTACCAAGACCACCCTTTCCAATTCCACAGCAGCACACCTTGTTAAATCAGCAGCAGAATAATTTGC
CTGAACAACCAAATCAGATACCACCTCAGCCAAATCAGGTAGTCCAGCAGCAAAGTCAGTTGAATCAGCA
GCCTCAGCAGCCACCTCCTCAGCTTTCTCCTGCATATCAGGCGGGACCCAACAATGCTTTTTTTAATAGT
GCAGTTGCTCATCGGCCACAGTCTCCTCCTGCAGAAGCTGTAATTCCGGAGCAGCAGCCCCCTCCCATGC
TGCAAGAAGGCCACAGTCCTCTGAGAGCCATTGCACAACCCGGCCCCATTCTTCCTTCACATCTGAATAG
CTTCATTGATGAGAACCCCTCGGGATTACCTATAGGGGAGGCTTTAGATCGTATACATGGGAGTGTCGCT
CTGGAAACATTAAGGCAGCAGCAGGCACGGTTCCAGCAGTGGAGCGAGCATCATGCCTTTCTCAGTCAGG
GCAGCGTTCCATACCCACACCATCACCATCCTCACCTCCAGCATCTTCCTCAGCCGCCCCTGGGATTACA
TCAGCCGCCAGTGAGGGCAGACTGGAAGCTCACCAGCAGTGCCGAAGATGAAGTGGAGACCACATACTCA
AGGTTTCAAGACTTAATCAGAGAACTGTCTCATCGTGATCAAAGTGAAACACGGGAACTAGCTGAAATGC
CACCACCTCAATCAAGACTTTTGCAATATAGACAAGTACAGAGTAGAAGCCCACCAGCAGTCCCATCTCC
CCCATCCAGTACAGACCACAGTAGCCACTTTTCTAACTTTAATGATAACAGCAGAGACATTGAAGTAGCC
AGCAACCCAGCATTTCCACAGCGCCTCCCACCCCAGATATTCAACTCACCTTTCTCGTTGCCATCTGAAC
ACCTTGCCCCTCCTCCCTTGAAATACCTGGCACCTGATGGAGCATGGACTTTTGCTAACTTGCAACAGAA
TCACCTAATGGGGCCAGGTTTTCCCTATGGCCTACCTCCATTGCCTCACAGGCCACCGCAGAACCCTTTT
GTACAAATACAGAATCATCAACATGCTATTGGTCAAGAGCCATTTCACCCATTGTCATCTCGAACAGTAT
CTTCTTCTTCGCTCCCTAGCTTAGAAGAGTATGAGCCCAGAGGACCTGGTCGGCCCTTGTACCAAAGAAG
AATCTCATCTAGCTCAGTTCAACCTTGTTCTGAAGAAGTAAGCACTCCTCAAGACAGTCTGGCTCAGTGT
AAAGAGCTTCAGGACCACAGTAACCAATCTTCTTTCAACTTTTCATCCCCGGAGTCCTGGGTAAACACCA
CCTCATCTACTCCTTATCAGAACATTCCGTGCAATGGATCCAGCAGGACAGCTCAGCCCAGAGAGTTGAT
AGCGCCACCCAAGACTGTCAAACCCCCTGAGGATCAACTGAAGTCGGAGAACCTCGAGGTGTCCAGTTCC
TTCAACTACAGTGTGCTGCAGCATCTTGGCCAGTTTCCACCCCTTATGCCTAACAAGCAGATCGCGGAGT
CGGCCAATAGCAGTAGCCCCCAGAGCTCTGCGGGGGGCAAGCCCGCCATGTCCTATGCCAGCGCTCTGCG
GGCCCCTCCAAAGCCCAGGCCCCCTCCTGAGCAGGCCAAGAAGAGTAGCGACCCTCTGTCTCTCTTCCAG
GAACTGAGCCTAGGGAGCTCATCTGGCAGCAATGGCTTTTACTCATATTTTAAATAATCTAGATAACTGA
TCATAATCAGCCATACCACATTTGTAGAGGTTTTACTTGCTTTAAAAAACCTCCCACACCTCCCCCTGAA
CCTGAAACATAAAATGAATGCAATTGTTGTTGTTAACTTGTTTATTGCAGCTTATAATGGTTACAAATAA
AGCAATAGCATCACAAATTTCACAAATAAAGCATTTTTTTCACTGCATTCTAGTTGTGGTTTGTCCAAAC
TCATCAATGTATCTTAACGCGTAAATTGTAAGCGTTAATATTTTGTTAAAATTCGCGTTAAATTTTTGTT
AAATCAGCTCATTTTTTAACCAATAGGCCGAAATCGGCAAAATCCCTTATAAATCAAAAGAATAGACCGA
GATAGGGT
[37 nt withheld, positions 4489-4525]
AAAGAACGTGGACTCCAACGTCAAAGG
[49 nt withheld, positions 4553-4601]
T
[91 nt withheld, positions 4603-4693]
G
[124 nt withheld, positions 4695-4818]
CAGGTGGCACTTTTCGGGGAAATGTGCGCGGAACCCCTATTTGTTTATTTTTCTAAATACATTCAAATAT
GTATCCGCTCATGAGACAATAACCCTGATAAATGCTTCAATAATATTGAAAAAGGAAGAGTCCTGAGGCG
GAAAGAACCAGCTGTGGAATGTGTGTCAGTTAGGGTGTGGAAAGTCCCCAGGCTCCCCAGCAGGCAGAAG
TATGCAAAGCATGCATCTCAATTAGTCAGCAACCAGGTGTGGAAAGTCCCCAGGCTCCCCAGCAGGCAGA
AGTATGCAAAGCATGCATCTCAATTAGTCAGCAACCATAGTCCCGCCCCTAACTCCGCCCATCCCGCCCC
TAACTCCGCCCAGTTCCGCCCATTCTCCGCCCCATGGCTGACTAATTTTTTTTATTTATGCAGAGGCCGA
GGCCGCCTCGGCCTCTGAGCTATTCCAGAAGTAGTGAGGAGGCTTTTTTGGAGGCCTAGGCTTTTGCAAA
GATCGATCAAGAGACAGGATGAGGATCGTTTCGCATGATTGAACAAGATGGATTGCACGCAGGTTCTCCG
GCCGCTTGGGTGGAGAGGCTATTCGGCTATGACTGGGCACAACAGACAATCGGCTGCTCTGATGCCGCCG
TGTTCCGGCTGTCAGCGCAGGGGCGCCCGGTTCTTTTTGTCAAGACCGACCTGTCCGGTGCCCTGAATGA
ACTGCAAGACGAGGCAGCGCGGCTATCGTGGCTGGCCACGACGGGCGTTCCTTGCGCAGCTGTGCTCGAC
GTTGTCACTGAAGCGGGAAGGGACTGGCTGCTATTGGGCGAAGTGCCGGGGCAGGATCTCCTGTCATCTC
ACCTTGCTCCTGCCGAGAAAGTATCCATCATGGCTGATGCAATGCGGCGGCTGCATACGCTTGATCCGGC
TACCTGCCCATTCGACCACCAAGCGAAACATCGCATCGAGCGAGCACGTACTCGGATGGAAGCCGGTCTT
GTCGATCAGGATGATCTGGACGAAGAGCATCAGGGGCTCGCGCCAGCCGAACTGTTCGCCAGGCTCAAGG
CGAGCATGCCCGACGGCGAGGATCTCGTCGTGACCCATGGCGATGCCTGCTTGCCGAATATCATGGTGGA
AAATGGCCGCTTTTCTGGATTCATCGACTGTGGCCGGCTGGGTGTGGCGGACCGCTATCAGGACATAGCG
TTGGCTACCCGTGATATTGCTGAAGAGCTTGGCGGCGAATGGGCTGACCGCTTCCTCGTGCTTTACGGTA
TCGCCGCTCCCGATTCGCAGCGCATCGCCTTCTATCGCCTTCTTGACGAGTTCTTCTGAGCGGGACTCTG
GGGTTCGAAATGACCGACCAAGCGACGCCCAACCTGCCATCACGAGATTTCGATTCCACCGCCGCCTTCT
ATGAAAGGTTGGGCTTCGGAATCGTTTTCCGGGACGCCGGCTGGATGATCCTCCAGCGCGGGGATCTCAT
GCTGGAGTTCTTCGCCCACCCTAGGGGGAGGCTAACTGAAACACGGAAGGAGACAATACCGGAAGGAACC
CGCGCTATGACGGCAATAAAAAGACAGAATAAAACGCACGGTGTTGGGTCGTTTGTTCATAAACGCGGGG
TTCGGTCCCAGGGCTGGCACTCTGTCGATACCCCACCGAGACCCCATTGGGGCCAATACGCCCGCGTTTC
TTCCTTTTCCCCACCCCACCCCCCAAGTTCGGGTGAAGGCCCAGGGCTCGCAGCCAACGTCGGGGCGGCA
GGCCCTGCCATAGCCTCAGGTTACTCATATATACTTTAGATTGATTTAAAACTTCATTTTTAATTTAAAA
GGATCTAGGTGAAGATCCTTTTTGATAATCTCATGACCAAAATCCCTTAACGTGAGTTTTCGTTCCACTG
AGCGTCAGACCCCGTAGAAAAGATCAAAGGATCTTCTTGAGATCCTTTTTTTCTGCGCGTAATCTGCTGC
TTGCAAACAAAAAAACCACCGCTACCAGCGGTGGTTTGTTTGCCGGATCAAGAGCTACCAACTCTTTTTC
CGAAGGTAACTGGCTTCAGCAGAGCGCAGATACCAAATACTGTTCTTCTAGTGTAGCCGTAGTTAGGCCA
CCACTTCAAGAACTCTGTAGCACCGCCTACATACCTCGCTCTGCTAATCCTGTTACCAGTGGCTGCTGCC
AGTGGCGATAAGTCGTGTCTTACCGGGTTGGACTCAAGACGATAGTTACCGGATAAGGCGCAGCGGTCGG
GCTGAACGGGGGGTTCGTGCACACAGCCCAGCTTGGAGCGAACGACCTACACCGAACTGAGATACCTACA
GCGTGAGCTATGAGAAAGCGCCACGCTTCCCGAAGGGAGAAAGGCGGACAGGTATCCGGTAAGCGGCAGG
GTCGGAACAGGAGAGCGCACGAGGGAGCTTCCAGGGGGAAACGCCTGGTATCTTTATAGTCCTGTCGGGT
TTCGCCACCTCTGACTTGAGCGTCGATTTTTGTGATGCTCGTCAGGGGGGCGGAGCCTATGGAAAAACGC
CAGCAACGCGGCCTTTTTACGGTTCCTGGCCTTTTGCTGGCCTTTTGCTCACATGTTCTTTCCTGCGTTA
TCCCCTGATTCTGTGGATAACCGTATTACCGCCATGCAT
